Addgene plasmid #114318: pCLXEBR-pTF-kRasV12
Purpose: TET-inducible expression of the V12-mutant form of the ki-Ras protein
Depositing lab: Patrick Salmon. Depositing organization: University of Geneva.
Backbone
  Vector backbone: pCLXEBR65
  Vector type: Lentiviral
  Selectable markers: Blasticidin
Growth in bacteria
  Bacterial resistance: Ampicillin, 100 μg/mL
  Growth temperature: 37°C
  Growth strain: NEB Stable
  Copy number: High Copy
Gene/Insert
  Gene/Insert name: Ras
  Species: H. sapiens (human)
  Mutation: G12V oncogenic mutation. Constitutively active K-ras protein.
  Entrez Gene: KRAS (a.k.a. 'C-K-RAS, C-K-RAS, CFC2, K-RAS2A, K-RAS2B, K-RAS4A, K-RAS4B, K-Ras, K-Ras 2, KI-RAS, KRAS1, KRAS2, NS, NS3, OES, RALD, RASK2, c-Ki-ras, c-Ki-ras2)
  Cloning method: Gateway Cloning
Terms and licenses: Academic/Nonprofit Terms; Industry Terms: Not Available to Industry
Depositor comments: Due to the role of the transgene in cell proliferation, lentivectors produced with human-tropic envelopes must be produced in BSL2+/BSL3 conditions. Subcloned from Addgene Plasmid #31200. pTF is an optimized TET-promoter, described in HGT 2011, Giry et al.
How to cite: pCLXEBR-pTF-kRasV12 was a gift from Patrick Salmon (Addgene plasmid # 114318 ; http://n2t.net/addgene:114318 ; RRID:Addgene_114318)
