[The description below was written by a language model from this plasmid's Addgene catalogue record and pLannotate feature annotations shown in this document.]
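Description:
pCLXEBR-pTF-kRasV12 is an HIV-1-derived lentiviral transfer plasmid built on the pCLXEBR65 backbone that carries, in a single vector, both a doxycycline-inducible oncogene and the transactivator needed to switch it on. In bacteria it is maintained as a high-copy plasmid through a ColE1/pUC-type origin and selected with ampicillin (AmpR). The backbone also contains an SV40 origin and SV40 poly(A) signal. The viral genome is transcribed from a chimeric CMV enhancer/truncated 5' LTR and includes the Ψ packaging signal with a gag fragment, the RRE, two annotated copies of the cPPT/CTS, a WPRE, and a truncated 3' LTR carrying a loxP site, followed by a rabbit β-globin poly(A) signal. The truncated LTR fits a self-inactivating design. After reverse transcription a loxP in the 3' LTR would normally be copied to both ends of the provirus, allowing Cre-mediated excision, although the record does not state this purpose.

The payload is human KRAS with the G12V mutation, a constitutively active oncogenic form. It was inserted by Gateway cloning, is flanked by attB1/attB2 remnants, and was subcloned from another deposited plasmid. It is driven by pTF, described by the depositor as an optimized TET promoter and annotated as tet operator repeats upstream of a minimal promoter. Downstream, an EF-1α core promoter drives blasticidin S deaminase, followed by an rtTA3-derived reverse tetracycline transactivator region and a RelA (p65) activation domain. The annotation does not show how these coding regions are linked. Transduced cells can be selected with blasticidin and K-RasV12 induced with doxycycline. The depositor notes that the transgene's proliferative role calls for heightened biosafety containment when human-tropic vector particles are produced. The depositor and sequencing-derived records (9,836 and 9,840 nt) show the same features with different start points.
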