Features (pLannotate 1.2.2; 40 found; start..end, strand, type, name):
      4..383     +  enhancer       CMV enhancer: human cytomegalovirus immediate early enhancer
    385..642     +  LTR            5' LTR (truncated): truncated 5' long terminal repeat (LTR) from HIV-1
    689..814     +  misc_feature   HIV-1 Ψ: packaging signal of human immunodeficiency virus type 1
    798..1157    +  CDS            HIV-1 gag (fragment): gag protein from human immunodeficiency virus 1; gag
   1306..1423    +  misc_feature   cPPT/CTS: central polypurine tract and central termination sequence of HIV-1
   1566..1649    +  CDS            vif (fragment): VIF_HV1BR - Experimental evidence at protein level: Swiss-Prot protein existence level 1. Counteracts the innate antiviral activity of host APOBEC3F and APOBEC3G. Forms a complex with host APOBEC3F and APOBEC3G thus preventing the entry of these lethally hypermutating enzymes into progeny virions. Recruits an active E3 ubiquitin ligase complex composed of elongin BC, CUL5, and RBX2 to induce polyubiquitination of APOBEC3G and APOBEC3F. In turn, they are directed to the 26S proteasome for degradation. Vif interaction with APOBEC3G also blocks its cytidine deaminase activity in a proteasome-inde
   1783..2016    +  misc_feature   RRE: The Rev response element (RRE) of HIV-1 allows for Rev-dependent mRNA export from the nucleus to the cytoplasm.
   2393..2493    +  CDS            Rev (fragment): human immunodeficiency virus 1 (HIV-1) Rev protein; rev; enhances nuclear export of unspliced and incompletely spliced viral mRNAs
   2536..2554    +  protein_bind   tet operator: bacterial operator O1 for the tetR and tetA genes tetracycline repressor TetR
   2577..2595    +  protein_bind   tet operator: bacterial operator O1 for the tetR and tetA genes tetracycline repressor TetR
   2618..2645    -  promoter       tetR/tetA promoters (fragment): tetR; overlapping promoters for bacterial tetR and tetA
   2741..2759    +  protein_bind   tet operator: bacterial operator O1 for the tetR and tetA genes tetracycline repressor TetR
   2770..2813    +  promoter       minimal CaMV 35S promoter (fragment): minimal 35S promoter from cauliflower mosaic virus
   2819..2840    +  misc_feature   MCS (fragment): pUC18/19 multiple cloning site
   2845..2862    +  protein_bind   attB1 (fragment): mutant version of attB; core recombination site for the Gateway® BP reaction BP Clonase™
   2871..3437    +  CDS            K-Ras (G12V): human oncoprotein generated by the G12V mutation in the small GTPase K-Ras
   3445..3462    -  protein_bind   attB2 (fragment): mutant version of attB; core recombination site for the Gateway® BP reaction BP Clonase™
   3467..3488    +  misc_feature   MCS (fragment): pUC18/19 multiple cloning site
   3489..3529    -  misc_feature   MCS (fragment): pBluescript multiple cloning site
   3532..3649    +  misc_feature   cPPT/CTS: central polypurine tract and central termination sequence of HIV-1
   3705..3916    +  promoter       EF-1α core promoter: core promoter for human elongation factor EF-1α
   3935..4330    +  CDS            BSD: blasticidin S deaminase; Aspergillus terreus BSD; confers resistance to blasticidin
   4400..5023    +  CDS            rtTA3 (fragment): reverse tetracycline transactivator 3 activates expression from Tet-responsive promoters in the presence of doxycycline
   5462..5833    +  CDS            RelA (p65) AD: transcriptional activation domain of human RelA, also known as p65 (O'Shea and Perkins, 2008)
   5859..6447    +  misc_feature   WPRE: woodchuck hepatitis virus posttranscriptional regulatory element
   6464..6568    +  CDS            nef (fragment): NEF_HV1LA - Experimental evidence at protein level: Swiss-Prot protein existence level 1. Extracellular Nef protein targets CD4(+) T-lymphocytes for apoptosis by interacting with CXCR4 surface receptors. From Human immunodeficiency virus type 1 group M subtype B (isolate Lai) (HIV-1).
   6589..6622    +  protein_bind   loxP: Cre-mediated recombination occurs in the 8-bp core sequence (GCATACAT). Cre recombinase
   6642..6822    +  LTR            5' LTR (truncated): truncated 5' long terminal repeat (LTR) from HIV-1
   6925..6980    +  polyA_signal   β-globin poly(A) signal: rabbit β-globin polyadenylation signal (Gil and Proudfoot, 1987)
   7363..7379    -  protein_bind   lac operator: The lac repressor binds to the lac operator to inhibit transcription in E. coli. This inhibition can be relieved by adding lactose or isopropyl-β-D-thiogalactopyranoside (IPTG). lac repressor encoded by lacI
   7387..7417    -  promoter       lac promoter: promoter for the E. coli lac operon
   7432..7453    -  protein_bind   CAP binding site: CAP binding activates transcription in the presence of cAMP. E. coli catabolite activator protein
   7466..7505    -  CDS            lacI (fragment): lac repressor; lacI; The lac repressor binds to the lac operator to inhibit transcription in E. coli. This inhibition can be relieved by adding lactose or isopropyl-β-D-thiogalactopyranoside (IPTG).
   7512..7534    +  promoter       SV40 promoter (fragment): SV40 enhancer and early promoter
   7558..7693    +  rep_origin     SV40 ori: SV40 origin of replication
   7713..7847    +  polyA_signal   SV40 poly(A) signal: SV40 polyadenylation signal
   7849..7903    -  CDS            lacI (fragment): lac repressor; lacI; The lac repressor binds to the lac operator to inhibit transcription in E. coli. This inhibition can be relieved by adding lactose or isopropyl-β-D-thiogalactopyranoside (IPTG).
   8086..8674    -  rep_origin     ori: high-copy-number ColE1/pMB1/pBR322/pUC origin of replication
   8845..9705    -  CDS            AmpR: β-lactamase; bla; confers resistance to ampicillin, carbenicillin, and related antibiotics
   9706..9810    -  promoter       AmpR promoter: bla
>Addgene plasmid #114318 | pCLXEBR-pTF-kRasV12 | depositor full sequence | sequence record 215809 | Full Sequence
GTCGACATTGATTATTGACTAGTTATTAATAGTAATCAATTACGGGGTCATTAGTTCATAGCCCATATAT
GGAGTTCCGCGTTACATAACTTACGGTAAATGGCCCGCCTGGCTGACCGCCCAACGACCCCCGCCCATTG
ACGTCAATAATGACGTATGTTCCCATAGTAACGCCAATAGGGACTTTCCATTGACGTCAATGGGTGGACT
ATTTACGGTAAACTGCCCACTTGGCAGTACATCAAGTGTATCATATGCCAAGTACGCCCCCTATTGACGT
CAATGACGGTAAATGGCCCGCCTGGCATTATGCCCAGTACATGACCTTATGGGACTTTCCTACTTGGCAG
TACATCTACGTATTAGTCATCGCTATTACCATGGGAGGCGTGGCCTGGGCGGGACTGGGGAGTGGCGAGC
CCTCAGATCCTGCATATAAGCAGCTGCTTTTTGCCTGTACTGGGTCTCTCTGGTTAGACCAGATCTGAGC
CTGGGAGCTCTCTGGCTAACTAGGGAACCCACTGCTTAAGCCTCAATAAAGCTTGCCTTGAGTGCTTCAA
GTAGTGTGTGCCCGTCTGTTGTGTGACTCTGGTAACTAGAGATCCCTCAGACCCTTTTAGTCAGTGTGGA
AAATCTCTAGCAGTGGCGCCCGAACAGGGACTTGAAAGCGAAAGGGAAACCAGAGGAGCTCTCTCGACGC
AGGACTCGGCTTGCTGAAGCGCGCACGGCAAGAGGCGAGGGGCGGCGACTGGTGAGTACGCCAAAAATTT
TGACTAGCGGAGGCTAGAAGGAGAGAGATGGGTGCGAGAGCGTCAGTATTAAGCGGGGGAGAATTAGATC
GCGATGGGAAAAAATTCGGTTAAGGCCAGGGGGAAAGAAAAAATATAAATTAAAACATATAGTATGGGCA
AGCAGGGAGCTAGAACGATTCGCAGTTAATCCTGGCCTGTTAGAAACATCAGAAGGCTGTAGACAAATAC
TGGGACAGCTACAACCATCCCTTCAGACAGGATCAGAAGAACTTAGATCATTATATAATACAGTAGCAAC
CCTCTATTGTGTGCATCAAAGGATAGAGATAAAAGACACCAAGGAAGCTTTAGACAAGATAGAGGAAGAG
CAAAACAAAAGTAAGAAAAAAGCACAGCAAGCAGCAGGATCTTCAGACCTGGAAATTCCCTACAATCCCC
AAAGTCAAGGAGTAGTAGAATCTATGAATAAAGAATTAAAGAAAATTATAGGACAGGTAAGAGATCAGGC
TGAACATCTTAAGACAGCAGTACAAATGGCAGTATTCATCCACAATTTTAAAAGAAAAGGGGGGATTGGG
GGGTACAGTGCAGGGGAAAGAATAGTAGACATAATAGCAACAGACATACAAACTAAAGAATTACAAAAAC
AAATTACAAAAATTCAAAATTTTCGGGTTTATTACAGGGACAGCAGAAATCCACTTTGGAAAGGACCAGC
AAAGCTCCTCTGGAAAGGTGAAGGGGCAGTAGTAATACAAGATAATAGTGACATAAAAGTAGTGCCAAGA
AGAAAAGCAAAGATCATTAGGGATTATGGAAAACAGATGGCAGGTGATGATTGTGTGGCAAGTAGACAGG
ATGAGGATTAGAACATGGAAAAGTTTAGTAAAACACCATAAGGAGGAGATATGAGGGACAATTGGAGAAG
TGAATTATATAAATATAAAGTAGTAAAAATTGAACCATTAGGAGTAGCACCCACCAAGGCAAAGAGAAGA
GTGGTGCAGAGAGAAAAAAGAGCAGTGGGAATAGGAGCTTTGTTCCTTGGGTTCTTGGGAGCAGCAGGAA
GCACTATGGGCGCAGCGTCAATGACGCTGACGGTACAGGCCAGACAATTATTGTCTGGTATAGTGCAGCA
GCAGAACAATTTGCTGAGGGCTATTGAGGCGCAACAGCATCTGTTGCAACTCACAGTCTGGGGCATCAAG
CAGCTCCAGGCAAGAATCCTGGCTGTGGAAAGATACCTAAAGGATCAACAGCTCCTGGGGATTTGGGGTT
GCTCTGGAAAACTCATTTGCACCACTGCTGTGCCTTGGAATGCTAGTTGGAGTAATAAATCTCTGGAACA
GATTTGGAATCACACGACCTGGATGGAGTGGGACAGAGAAATTAACAATTACACAAGCTTAATACACTCC
TTAATTGAAGAATCGCAAAACCAGCAAGAAAAGAATGAACAAGAATTATTGGAATTAGATAAATGGGCAA
GTTTGTGGAATTGGTTTAACATAACAAATTGGCTGTGGTATATAAAATTATTCATAATGATAGTAGGAGG
CTTGGTAGGTTTAAGAATAGTTTTTGCTGTACTTTCTATAGTGAATAGAGTTAGGCAGGGATATTCACCA
TTATCGTTTCAGACCCACCTCCCAACCCCGAGGGGACCCGACAGGCCCGAAGGAATAGAAGAAGAAGGTG
GAGAGAGAGACAGAGACAGATCCATTCGATTAGTGAACGGATCTCGACGGTATCGGTTCGGTACAACTCC
CACTAGACATATCCTACTCTATCATTGATAGAGTGACCCTTCCATAGACATATCCTACTCTATCATTGAT
AGAGTGACCCTTCCACTAGGTTCACTTTTCTCTATCATTGATAGGGAGTGGTAAACAATTGATGGACAAA
ATCTATCAATGATAGAGAGTGCATGTTACTAGTATTGTTCTTCTCTATCATTGATAGTGACTTTGCCTAA
TCACTTAGCAACTCTATCATTGATAGAGTTCTAGTATTAGCAAGGCCTTTCCTCTATATAAGGAAGTTCA
TTTCATTTGGAGAAGATCCCCGGGGATCCTCTAGAGTCGAATCACAAGTTTGTACAAAAAAGTTGGCACC
ATGACTGAATATAAACTTGTGGTAGTTGGAGCTGTTGGCGTAGGCAAGAGTGCCTTGACGATACAGCTAA
TTCAGAATCATTTTGTGGACGAATATGATCCAACAATAGAGGATTCCTACAGGAAGCAAGTAGTAATTGA
TGGAGAAACCTGTCTCTTGGATATTCTCGACACAGCAGGTCAAGAGGAGTACAGTGCAATGAGGGACCAG
TACATGAGGACTGGGGAGGGCTTTCTTTGTGTATTTGCCATAAATAATACTAAATCATTTGAAGATATTC
ACCATTATAGAGAACAAATTAAAAGAGTTAAGGACTCTGAAGATGTACCTATGGTCCTAGTAGGAAATAA
ATGTGATTTGCCTTCCAGAACAGTAGACACAAAACAGGCTCAGGACTTAGCAAGAAGTTATGGAATTCCT
TTTATTGAAACATCAGCAAAGACAAGACAGGGTGTTGATGATGCCTTCTATACATTAGTTCGAGAAATTC
GAAAACATAAAGAAAAGATGAGCAAAGATGGTAAAAAGAAGAAAAAGAAGTCAAAGACAAAGTGTGTAAT
TATGTAATTGCCAACTTTCTTGTACAAAGTGGTGATTCGACCTGCAGGCATGCAAGCTCGGGCCCCCCCT
CGAGGTCGACGGTATCGATAAGCTTGATAACTTTTAAAAGAAAAGGGGGGATTGGGGGGTACAGTGCAGG
GGAAAGAATAGTAGACATAATAGCAACAGACATACAAACTAAAGAATTACAAAAACAAATTACAAAAATT
CAAAATTTTCCGATCACGAGACTAGCCTCGAGAAGCTTGATCGATGGCTCCGGTGCCCGTCAGTGGGCAG
AGCGCACATCGCCCACAGTCCCCGAGAAGTTGGGGGGAGGGGTCGGCAATTGAACCGGTGCCTAGAGAAG
GTGGCGCGGGGTAAACTGGGAAAGTGATGTCGTGTACTGGCTCCGCCTTTTTCCCGAGGGTGGGGGAGAA
CCGTATATAAGTGCAGTAGTCGCCGTGAACGTTCTTTTTCGCAACGGGTTTGCCGCCAGAACACAGGTGT
CGTGACGCGGATCCATGGCCAAGCCTTTGTCTCAAGAAGAATCCACCCTCATTGAAAGAGCAACGGCTAC
AATCAACAGCATCCCCATCTCTGAAGACTACAGCGTCGCCAGCGCAGCTCTCTCTAGCGACGGCCGCATC
TTCACTGGTGTCAATGTATATCATTTTACTGGGGGACCTTGTGCAGAACTCGTGGTGCTGGGCACTGCTG
CTGCTGCGGCAGCTGGCAACCTGACTTGTATCGTCGCGATCGGAAATGAGAACAGGGGCATCTTGAGCCC
CTGCGGACGGTGCCGACAGGTGCTTCTCGATCTGCATCCTGGGATCAAAGCCATAGTGAAGGACAGTGAT
GGACAGCCGACGGCAGTTGGGATTCGTGAATTGCTGCCCTCTGGTTATGTGTGGGAGGGCGGATCAGGTC
AATGTACTAACTACGCTTTGTTGAAGCTTGCCGGCGATGTTGAAAGTAACCCCGGTCCTATGTCCAGACT
GGACAAGAGCAAAGTCATAAACGGCGCTCTGGAATTACTCAATGGAGTCGGTATCGAAGGCCTGACGACA
AGGAAACTCGCTCAAAAGCTGGGAGTTGAGCAGCCTACCCTGTACTGGCACGTGAAGAACAAGCGGGCCC
TGCTCGATGCCCTGCCAATCGAGATGCTGGACAGGCATCATACCCACTTCTGCCCCCTGGAAGGCGAGTC
ATGGCAAGACTTTCTGCGGAACAACGCCAAGTCATTCCGCTGTGCTCTCCTCTCACATCGCGACGGGGCT
AAAGTGCATCTCGGCACCCGCCCAACAGAGAAACAGTACGAAACCCTGGAAAATCAGCTCGCGTTCCTGT
GTCAGCAAGGCTTCTCCCTGGAGAACGCACTGTACGCTCTGTCCGCCGTGGGCCACTTTACACTGGGCTG
CGTATTGGAGGAACAGGAGCATCAAGTAGCAAAAGAGGAAAGAGAGACACCTACCACCGATTCTATGCCC
CCACTTCTGAGACAAGCAATTGAGCTGTTCGACCGGCAGGGAGCCGAACCTGCCTTCCTTTTCGGCCTGG
AACTAATCATATGTGGCCTGGAGAAACAGCTAAAGTGCGAAAGCGGCGGGCCGGCCTCGAGCGAATTCCA
GTACCTGCCAGATACAGACGATCGTCACCGGATTGAGGAGAAACGTAAAAGGACATATGAGACCTTCAAG
AGCATCATGAAGAAGAGTCCTTTCAGCGGACCCACCGACCCCCGGCCTCCACCTCGACGCATTGCTGTGC
CTTCCCGCAGCTCAGCTTCTGTCCCCAAGCCAGCACCCCAGCCCTATCCCTTTACGTCATCCCTGAGCAC
CATCAACTATGATGAGTTTCCCACCATGGTGTTTCCTTCTGGGCAGATCAGCCAGGCCTCGGCCTTGGCC
CCGGCCCCTCCCCAAGTCCTGCCCCAGGCTCCAGCCCCTGCCCCTGCTCCAGCCATGGTATCAGCTCTGG
CCCAGGCCCCAGCCCCTGTCCCAGTCCTAGCCCCAGGCCCTCCTCAGGCTGTGGCCCCACCTGCCCCCAA
GCCCACCCAGGCTGGGGAAGGAACGCTGTCAGAGGCCCTGCTGCAGCTGCAGTTTGATGATGAAGACCTG
GGGGCCTTGCTTGGCAACAGCACAGACCCAGCTGTGTTCACAGACCTGGCATCCGTCGACAACTCCGAGT
TTCAGCAGCTGCTGAACCAGGGCATACCTGTGGCCCCCCACACAACTGAGCCCATGCTGATGGAGTACCC
TGAGGCTATAACTCGCCTAGTGACAGGGGCCCAGAGGCCCCCCGACCCAGCTCCTGCTCCACTGGGGGCC
CCGGGGCTCCCCAATGGCCTCCTTTCAGGAGATGAAGACTTCTCCTCCATTGCGGACATGGACTTCTCAG
CCCTGCTGAGTCAGATCAGCTCCTAAAGATCCGCGTCGTACGGTCGACAATCAACCTCTGGATTACAAAA
TTTGTGAAAGATTGACTGGTATTCTTAACTATGTTGCTCCTTTTACGCTATGTGGATACGCTGCTTTAAT
GCCTTTGTATCATGCTATTGCTTCCCGTATGGCTTTCATTTTCTCCTCCTTGTATAAATCCTGGTTGCTG
TCTCTTTATGAGGAGTTGTGGCCCGTTGTCAGGCAACGTGGCGTGGTGTGCACTGTGTTTGCTGACGCAA
CCCCCACTGGTTGGGGCATTGCCACCACCTGTCAGCTCCTTTCCGGGACTTTCGCTTTCCCCCTCCCTAT
TGCCACGGCGGAACTCATCGCCGCCTGCCTTGCCCGCTGCTGGACAGGGGCTCGGCTGTTGGGCACTGAC
AATTCCGTGGTGTTGTCGGGGAAGCTGACGTCCTTTCCATGGCTGCTCGCCTGTGTTGCCACCTGGATTC
TGCGCGGGACGTCCTTCTGCTACGTCCCTTCGGCCCTCAATCCAGCGGACCTTCCTTCCCGCGGCCTGCT
GCCGGCTCTGCGGCCTCTTCCGCGTCTTCGCCTTCGCCCTCAGACGAGTCGGATCTCCCTTTGGGCCGCC
TCCCCGCCTGGAATTCGAGCTCGGTACCTTTAAGACCAATGACTTACAAGGCAGCTGTAGATCTTAGCCA
CTTTTTAAAAGAAAAGGGGGGACTGGAAGGGCTAATTCACTCCCAACGAAGACAAGATGGGATCAATTCA
CCATGGGAATAACTTCGTATAGCATACATTATACGAAGTTATGCTGCTTTTTGCTTGTACTGGGTCTCTC
TGGTTAGACCAGATCTGAGCCTGGGAGCTCTCTGGCTAACTAGGGAACCCACTGCTTAAGCCTCAATAAA
GCTTGCCTTGAGTGCTTCAAGTAGTGTGTGCCCGTCTGTTGTGTGACTCTGGTAACTAGAGATCCCTCAG
ACCCTTTTAGTCAGTGTGGAAAATCTCTAGCAGCATCTAGTTGAATCGCCAGTGTGTCGAGCTAGCAGAT
CTTTTTCCCTCTGCCAAAAATTATGGGGACATCATGAAGCCCCTTGAGCATCTGACTTCTGGCTAATAAA
GGAAATTTATTTTCATTGCAATAGTGTGTTGGAATTTTTTGTGTCTCTCACTCGGAAGGACATATGGGAG
GGCAAATCATTTAAAACATCAGAATGAGTATTTGGTTTAGAGTTTGGCAACATATGCCATATGCTGGCTG
CCATGAACAAAGGTGGCTATAAAGAGGTCATCAGTATATGAAACAGCCCCCTGCTGTCCATTCCTTATTC
CATAGAAAAGCCTTGACTTGAGGTTAGATTTTTTTTATATTTTGTTTTGTGTTATTTTTTTCTTTAACAT
CCCTAAAATTTTCCTTACATGTTTTACTAGCCAGATTTTTCCTCCTCTCCTGACTACTCCCAGTCATAGC
TGTCCCTCTTCTCTTATGAAGATCCCTCGACCTGCAGCCCAAGCTTGGCGTAATCATGGTCATAGCTGTT
TCCTGTGTGAAATTGTTATCCGCTCACAATTCCACACAACATACGAGCCGGAAGCATAAAGTGTAAAGCC
TGGGGTGCCTAATGAGTGAGCTAACTCACATTAATTGCGTTGCGCTCACTGCCCGCTTTCCAGTCGGGAA
ACCTGTCGTGCCAGCGGATCCGCATCTCAATTAGTCAGCAACCATAGTCCCGCCCCTAACTCCGCCCATC
CCGCCCCTAACTCCGCCCAGTTCCGCCCATTCTCCGCCCCATGGCTGACTAATTTTTTTTATTTATGCAG
AGGCCGAGGCCGCCTCGGCCTCTGAGCTATTCCAGAAGTAGTGAGGAGGCTTTTTTGGAGGCCTAGGCTT
TTGCAAAAAGCTAACTTGTTTATTGCAGCTTATAATGGTTACAAATAAAGCAATAGCATCACAAATTTCA
CAAATAAAGCATTTTTTTCACTGCATTCTAGTTGTGGTTTGTCCAAACTCATCAATGTATCTTATCATGT
CTGGATCCGCTGCATTAATGAATCGGCCAACGCGCGGGGAGAGGCGGTTTGCGTATTGGGCGCTCTTCCG
CTTCCTCGCTCACTGACTCGCTGCGCTCGGTCGTTCGGCTGCGGCGAGCGGTATCAGCTCACTCAAAGGC
GGTAATACGGTTATCCACAGAATCAGGGGATAACGCAGGAAAGAACATGTGAGCAAAAGGCCAGCAAAAG
GCCAGGAACCGTAAAAAGGCCGCGTTGCTGGCGTTTTTCCATAGGCTCCGCCCCCCTGACGAGCATCACA
AAAATCGACGCTCAAGTCAGAGGTGGCGAAACCCGACAGGACTATAAAGATACCAGGCGTTTCCCCCTGG
AAGCTCCCTCGTGCGCTCTCCTGTTCCGACCCTGCCGCTTACCGGATACCTGTCCGCCTTTCTCCCTTCG
GGAAGCGTGGCGCTTTCTCAATGCTCACGCTGTAGGTATCTCAGTTCGGTGTAGGTCGTTCGCTCCAAGC
TGGGCTGTGTGCACGAACCCCCCGTTCAGCCCGACCGCTGCGCCTTATCCGGTAACTATCGTCTTGAGTC
CAACCCGGTAAGACACGACTTATCGCCACTGGCAGCAGCCACTGGTAACAGGATTAGCAGAGCGAGGTAT
GTAGGCGGTGCTACAGAGTTCTTGAAGTGGTGGCCTAACTACGGCTACACTAGAAGGACAGTATTTGGTA
TCTGCGCTCTGCTGAAGCCAGTTACCTTCGGAAAAAGAGTTGGTAGCTCTTGATCCGGCAAACAAACCAC
CGCTGGTAGCGGTGGTTTTTTTGTTTGCAAGCAGCAGATTACGCGCAGAAAAAAAGGATCTCAAGAAGAT
CCTTTGATCTTTTCTACGGGGTCTGACGCTCAGTGGAACGAAAACTCACGTTAAGGGATTTTGGTCATGA
GATTATCAAAAAGGATCTTCACCTAGATCCTTTTAAATTAAAAATGAAGTTTTAAATCAATCTAAAGTAT
ATATGAGTAAACTTGGTCTGACAGTTACCAATGCTTAATCAGTGAGGCACCTATCTCAGCGATCTGTCTA
TTTCGTTCATCCATAGTTGCCTGACTCCCCGTCGTGTAGATAACTACGATACGGGAGGGCTTACCATCTG
GCCCCAGTGCTGCAATGATACCGCGAGACCCACGCTCACCGGCTCCAGATTTATCAGCAATAAACCAGCC
AGCCGGAAGGGCCGAGCGCAGAAGTGGTCCTGCAACTTTATCCGCCTCCATCCAGTCTATTAATTGTTGC
CGGGAAGCTAGAGTAAGTAGTTCGCCAGTTAATAGTTTGCGCAACGTTGTTGCCATTGCTACAGGCATCG
TGGTGTCACGCTCGTCGTTTGGTATGGCTTCATTCAGCTCCGGTTCCCAACGATCAAGGCGAGTTACATG
ATCCCCCATGTTGTGCAAAAAAGCGGTTAGCTCCTTCGGTCCTCCGATCGTTGTCAGAAGTAAGTTGGCC
GCAGTGTTATCACTCATGGTTATGGCAGCACTGCATAATTCTCTTACTGTCATGCCATCCGTAAGATGCT
TTTCTGTGACTGGTGAGTACTCAACCAAGTCATTCTGAGAATAGTGTATGCGGCGACCGAGTTGCTCTTG
CCCGGCGTCAATACGGGATAATACCGCGCCACATAGCAGAACTTTAAAAGTGCTCATCATTGGAAAACGT
TCTTCGGGGCGAAAACTCTCAAGGATCTTACCGCTGTTGAGATCCAGTTCGATGTAACCCACTCGTGCAC
CCAACTGATCTTCAGCATCTTTTACTTTCACCAGCGTTTCTGGGTGAGCAAAAACAGGAAGGCAAAATGC
CGCAAAAAAGGGAATAAGGGCGACACGGAAATGTTGAATACTCATACTCTTCCTTTTTCAATATTATTGA
AGCATTTATCAGGGTTATTGTCTCATGAGCGGATACATATTTGAATGTATTTAGAAAAATAAACAAATAG
GGGTTCCGCGCACATTTCCCCGAAAAGTGCCACCTG
