Features (pLannotate 1.2.2; 40 found; start..end, strand, type, name):
     11..54      +  promoter       minimal CaMV 35S promoter (fragment): minimal 35S promoter from cauliflower mosaic virus
     60..81      +  misc_feature   MCS (fragment): pUC18/19 multiple cloning site
     86..103     +  protein_bind   attB1 (fragment): mutant version of attB; core recombination site for the Gateway® BP reaction BP Clonase™
    112..678     +  CDS            K-Ras (G12V): human oncoprotein generated by the G12V mutation in the small GTPase K-Ras
    686..703     -  protein_bind   attB2 (fragment): mutant version of attB; core recombination site for the Gateway® BP reaction BP Clonase™
    708..729     +  misc_feature   MCS (fragment): pUC18/19 multiple cloning site
    730..770     -  misc_feature   MCS (fragment): pBluescript multiple cloning site
    773..890     +  misc_feature   cPPT/CTS: central polypurine tract and central termination sequence of HIV-1
    947..1158    +  promoter       EF-1α core promoter: core promoter for human elongation factor EF-1α
   1177..1572    +  CDS            BSD: blasticidin S deaminase; Aspergillus terreus BSD; confers resistance to blasticidin
   1642..2265    +  CDS            rtTA3 (fragment): reverse tetracycline transactivator 3 activates expression from Tet-responsive promoters in the presence of doxycycline
   2704..3075    +  CDS            RelA (p65) AD: transcriptional activation domain of human RelA, also known as p65 (O'Shea and Perkins, 2008)
   3101..3689    +  misc_feature   WPRE: woodchuck hepatitis virus posttranscriptional regulatory element
   3706..3810    +  CDS            nef (fragment): NEF_HV1LA - Experimental evidence at protein level: Swiss-Prot protein existence level 1. Extracellular Nef protein targets CD4(+) T-lymphocytes for apoptosis by interacting with CXCR4 surface receptors. From Human immunodeficiency virus type 1 group M subtype B (isolate Lai) (HIV-1).
   3831..3864    +  protein_bind   loxP: Cre-mediated recombination occurs in the 8-bp core sequence (GCATACAT). Cre recombinase
   3884..4064    +  LTR            5' LTR (truncated): truncated 5' long terminal repeat (LTR) from HIV-1
   4167..4222    +  polyA_signal   β-globin poly(A) signal: rabbit β-globin polyadenylation signal (Gil and Proudfoot, 1987)
   4607..4623    -  protein_bind   lac operator: The lac repressor binds to the lac operator to inhibit transcription in E. coli. This inhibition can be relieved by adding lactose or isopropyl-β-D-thiogalactopyranoside (IPTG). lac repressor encoded by lacI
   4631..4661    -  promoter       lac promoter: promoter for the E. coli lac operon
   4676..4697    -  protein_bind   CAP binding site: CAP binding activates transcription in the presence of cAMP. E. coli catabolite activator protein
   4710..4749    -  CDS            lacI (fragment): lac repressor; lacI; The lac repressor binds to the lac operator to inhibit transcription in E. coli. This inhibition can be relieved by adding lactose or isopropyl-β-D-thiogalactopyranoside (IPTG).
   4756..4778    +  promoter       SV40 promoter (fragment): SV40 enhancer and early promoter
   4802..4937    +  rep_origin     SV40 ori: SV40 origin of replication
   4957..5091    +  polyA_signal   SV40 poly(A) signal: SV40 polyadenylation signal
   5093..5147    -  CDS            lacI (fragment): lac repressor; lacI; The lac repressor binds to the lac operator to inhibit transcription in E. coli. This inhibition can be relieved by adding lactose or isopropyl-β-D-thiogalactopyranoside (IPTG).
   5330..5918    -  rep_origin     ori: high-copy-number ColE1/pMB1/pBR322/pUC origin of replication
   6089..6949    -  CDS            AmpR: β-lactamase; bla; confers resistance to ampicillin, carbenicillin, and related antibiotics
   6950..7054    -  promoter       AmpR promoter: bla
   7085..7464    +  enhancer       CMV enhancer: human cytomegalovirus immediate early enhancer
   7466..7723    +  LTR            5' LTR (truncated): truncated 5' long terminal repeat (LTR) from HIV-1
   7770..7895    +  misc_feature   HIV-1 Ψ: packaging signal of human immunodeficiency virus type 1
   7879..8238    +  CDS            HIV-1 gag (fragment): gag protein from human immunodeficiency virus 1; gag
   8387..8504    +  misc_feature   cPPT/CTS: central polypurine tract and central termination sequence of HIV-1
   8647..8730    +  CDS            vif (fragment): VIF_HV1BR - Experimental evidence at protein level: Swiss-Prot protein existence level 1. Counteracts the innate antiviral activity of host APOBEC3F and APOBEC3G. Forms a complex with host APOBEC3F and APOBEC3G thus preventing the entry of these lethally hypermutating enzymes into progeny virions. Recruits an active E3 ubiquitin ligase complex composed of elongin BC, CUL5, and RBX2 to induce polyubiquitination of APOBEC3G and APOBEC3F. In turn, they are directed to the 26S proteasome for degradation. Vif interaction with APOBEC3G also blocks its cytidine deaminase activity in a proteasome-inde
   8864..9097    +  misc_feature   RRE: The Rev response element (RRE) of HIV-1 allows for Rev-dependent mRNA export from the nucleus to the cytoplasm.
   9474..9574    +  CDS            Rev (fragment): human immunodeficiency virus 1 (HIV-1) Rev protein; rev; enhances nuclear export of unspliced and incompletely spliced viral mRNAs
   9617..9635    +  protein_bind   tet operator: bacterial operator O1 for the tetR and tetA genes tetracycline repressor TetR
   9658..9676    +  protein_bind   tet operator: bacterial operator O1 for the tetR and tetA genes tetracycline repressor TetR
   9699..9726    -  promoter       tetR/tetA promoters (fragment): tetR; overlapping promoters for bacterial tetR and tetA
   9822..9840    +  protein_bind   tet operator: bacterial operator O1 for the tetR and tetA genes tetracycline repressor TetR
>Addgene plasmid #114318 | pCLXEBR-pTF-kRasV12 | addgene full sequence | sequence record 218922 | Addgene NGS Result
TCTAGTATTAGCAAGGCCTTTCCTCTATATAAGGAAGTTCATTTCATTTGGAGAAGATCCCCGGGGATCC
TCTAGAGTCGAATCACAAGTTTGTACAAAAAAGTTGGCACCATGACTGAATATAAACTTGTGGTAGTTGG
AGCTGTTGGCGTAGGCAAGAGTGCCTTGACGATACAGCTAATTCAGAATCATTTTGTGGACGAATATGAT
CCAACAATAGAGGATTCCTACAGGAAGCAAGTAGTAATTGATGGAGAAACCTGTCTCTTGGATATTCTCG
ACACAGCAGGTCAAGAGGAGTACAGTGCAATGAGGGACCAGTACATGAGGACTGGGGAGGGCTTTCTTTG
TGTATTTGCCATAAATAATACTAAATCATTTGAAGATATTCACCATTATAGAGAACAAATTAAAAGAGTT
AAGGACTCTGAAGATGTACCTATGGTCCTAGTAGGAAATAAATGTGATTTGCCTTCCAGAACAGTAGACA
CAAAACAGGCTCAGGACTTAGCAAGAAGTTATGGAATTCCTTTTATTGAAACATCAGCAAAGACAAGACA
GGGTGTTGATGATGCCTTCTATACATTAGTTCGAGAAATTCGAAAACATAAAGAAAAGATGAGCAAAGAT
GGTAAAAAGAAGAAAAAGAAGTCAAAGACAAAGTGTGTAATTATGTAATTGCCAACTTTCTTGTACAAAG
TGGTGATTCGACCTGCAGGCATGCAAGCTCGGGCCCCCCCTCGAGGTCGACGGTATCGATAAGCTTGATA
ACTTTTAAAAGAAAAGGGGGGATTGGGGGGTACAGTGCAGGGGAAAGAATAGTAGACATAATAGCAACAG
ACATACAAACTAAAGAATTACAAAAACAAATTACAAAAATTCAAAATTTTATCGATCACGAGACTAGCCT
CGAGAAGCTTGATCGATGGCTCCGGTGCCCGTCAGTGGGCAGAGCGCACATCGCCCACAGTCCCCGAGAA
GTTGGGGGGAGGGGTCGGCAATTGAACCGGTGCCTAGAGAAGGTGGCGCGGGGTAAACTGGGAAAGTGAT
GTCGTGTACTGGCTCCGCCTTTTTCCCGAGGGTGGGGGAGAACCGTATATAAGTGCAGTAGTCGCCGTGA
ACGTTCTTTTTCGCAACGGGTTTGCCGCCAGAACACAGGTGTCGTGACGCGGATCCATGGCCAAGCCTTT
GTCTCAAGAAGAATCCACCCTCATTGAAAGAGCAACGGCTACAATCAACAGCATCCCCATCTCTGAAGAC
TACAGCGTCGCCAGCGCAGCTCTCTCTAGCGACGGCCGCATCTTCACTGGTGTCAATGTATATCATTTTA
CTGGGGGACCTTGTGCAGAACTCGTGGTGCTGGGCACTGCTGCTGCTGCGGCAGCTGGCAACCTGACTTG
TATCGTCGCGATCGGAAATGAGAACAGGGGCATCTTGAGCCCCTGCGGACGGTGCCGACAGGTGCTTCTC
GATCTGCATCCTGGGATCAAAGCCATAGTGAAGGACAGTGATGGACAGCCGACGGCAGTTGGGATTCGTG
AATTGCTGCCCTCTGGTTATGTGTGGGAGGGCGGATCAGGTCAATGTACTAACTACGCTTTGTTGAAGCT
TGCCGGCGATGTTGAAAGTAACCCCGGTCCTATGTCCAGACTGGACAAGAGCAAAGTCATAAACGGCGCT
CTGGAATTACTCAATGGAGTCGGTATCGAAGGCCTGACGACAAGGAAACTCGCTCAAAAGCTGGGAGTTG
AGCAGCCTACCCTGTACTGGCACGTGAAGAACAAGCGGGCCCTGCTCGATGCCCTGCCAATCGAGATGCT
GGACAGGCATCATACCCACTTCTGCCCCCTGGAAGGCGAGTCATGGCAAGACTTTCTGCGGAACAACGCC
AAGTCATTCCGCTGTGCTCTCCTCTCACATCGCGACGGGGCTAAAGTGCATCTCGGCACCCGCCCAACAG
AGAAACAGTACGAAACCCTGGAAAATCAGCTCGCGTTCCTGTGTCAGCAAGGCTTCTCCCTGGAGAACGC
ACTGTACGCTCTGTCCGCCGTGGGCCACTTTACACTGGGCTGCGTATTGGAGGAACAGGAGCATCAAGTA
GCAAAAGAGGAAAGAGAGACACCTACCACCGATTCTATGCCCCCACTTCTGAGACAAGCAATTGAGCTGT
TCGACCGGCAGGGAGCCGAACCTGCCTTCCTTTTCGGCCTGGAACTAATCATATGTGGCCTGGAGAAACA
GCTAAAGTGCGAAAGCGGCGGGCCGGCCTCGAGCGAATTCCAGTACCTGCCAGATACAGACGATCGTCAC
CGGATTGAGGAGAAACGTAAAAGGACATATGAGACCTTCAAGAGCATCATGAAGAAGAGTCCTTTCAGCG
GACCCACCGACCCCCGGCCTCCACCTCGACGCATTGCTGTGCCTTCCCGCAGCTCAGCTTCTGTCCCCAA
GCCAGCACCCCAGCCCTATCCCTTTACGTCATCCCTGAGCACCATCAACTATGATGAGTTTCCCACCATG
GTGTTTCCTTCTGGGCAGATCAGCCAGGCCTCGGCCTTGGCCCCGGCCCCTCCCCAAGTCCTGCCCCAGG
CTCCAGCCCCTGCCCCTGCTCCAGCCATGGTATCAGCTCTGGCCCAGGCCCCAGCCCCTGTCCCAGTCCT
AGCCCCAGGCCCTCCTCAGGCTGTGGCCCCACCTGCCCCCAAGCCCACCCAGGCTGGGGAAGGAACGCTG
TCAGAGGCCCTGCTGCAGCTGCAGTTTGATGATGAAGACCTGGGGGCCTTGCTTGGCAACAGCACAGACC
CAGCTGTGTTCACAGACCTGGCATCCGTCGACAACTCCGAGTTTCAGCAGCTGCTGAACCAGGGCATACC
TGTGGCCCCCCACACAACTGAGCCCATGCTGATGGAGTACCCTGAGGCTATAACTCGCCTAGTGACAGGG
GCCCAGAGGCCCCCCGACCCAGCTCCTGCTCCACTGGGGGCCCCGGGGCTCCCCAATGGCCTCCTTTCAG
GAGATGAAGACTTCTCCTCCATTGCGGACATGGACTTCTCAGCCCTGCTGAGTCAGATCAGCTCCTAAAG
ATCCGCGTCGTACGGTCGACAATCAACCTCTGGATTACAAAATTTGTGAAAGATTGACTGGTATTCTTAA
CTATGTTGCTCCTTTTACGCTATGTGGATACGCTGCTTTAATGCCTTTGTATCATGCTATTGCTTCCCGT
ATGGCTTTCATTTTCTCCTCCTTGTATAAATCCTGGTTGCTGTCTCTTTATGAGGAGTTGTGGCCCGTTG
TCAGGCAACGTGGCGTGGTGTGCACTGTGTTTGCTGACGCAACCCCCACTGGTTGGGGCATTGCCACCAC
CTGTCAGCTCCTTTCCGGGACTTTCGCTTTCCCCCTCCCTATTGCCACGGCGGAACTCATCGCCGCCTGC
CTTGCCCGCTGCTGGACAGGGGCTCGGCTGTTGGGCACTGACAATTCCGTGGTGTTGTCGGGGAAGCTGA
CGTCCTTTCCATGGCTGCTCGCCTGTGTTGCCACCTGGATTCTGCGCGGGACGTCCTTCTGCTACGTCCC
TTCGGCCCTCAATCCAGCGGACCTTCCTTCCCGCGGCCTGCTGCCGGCTCTGCGGCCTCTTCCGCGTCTT
CGCCTTCGCCCTCAGACGAGTCGGATCTCCCTTTGGGCCGCCTCCCCGCCTGGAATTCGAGCTCGGTACC
TTTAAGACCAATGACTTACAAGGCAGCTGTAGATCTTAGCCACTTTTTAAAAGAAAAGGGGGGACTGGAA
GGGCTAATTCACTCCCAACGAAGACAAGATGGGATCAATTCACCATGGGAATAACTTCGTATAGCATACA
TTATACGAAGTTATGCTGCTTTTTGCTTGTACTGGGTCTCTCTGGTTAGACCAGATCTGAGCCTGGGAGC
TCTCTGGCTAACTAGGGAACCCACTGCTTAAGCCTCAATAAAGCTTGCCTTGAGTGCTTCAAGTAGTGTG
TGCCCGTCTGTTGTGTGACTCTGGTAACTAGAGATCCCTCAGACCCTTTTAGTCAGTGTGGAAAATCTCT
AGCAGCATCTAGTTGAATCGCCAGTGTGTCGAGCTAGCAGATCTTTTTCCCTCTGCCAAAAATTATGGGG
ACATCATGAAGCCCCTTGAGCATCTGACTTCTGGCTAATAAAGGAAATTTATTTTCATTGCAATAGTGTG
TTGGAATTTTTTGTGTCTCTCACTCGGAAGGACATATGGGAGGGCAAATCATTTAAAACATCAGAATGAG
TATTTGGTTTAGAGTTTGGCAACATATGCCCATATGCTGGCTGCCATGAACAAAGGTTGGCTATAAAGAG
GTCATCAGTATATGAAACAGCCCCCTGCTGTCCATTCCTTATTCCATAGAAAAGCCTTGACTTGAGGTTA
GATTTTTTTTATATTTTGTTTTGTGTTATTTTTTTCTTTAACATCCCTAAAATTTTCCTTACATGTTTTA
CTAGCCAGATTTTTCCTCCTCTCCTGACTACTCCCAGTCATAGCTGTCCCTCTTCTCTTATGGAGATCCC
TCGACCTGCAGCCCAAGCTTGGCGTAATCATGGTCATAGCTGTTTCCTGTGTGAAATTGTTATCCGCTCA
CAATTCCACACAACATACGAGCCGGAAGCATAAAGTGTAAAGCCTGGGGTGCCTAATGAGTGAGCTAACT
CACATTAATTGCGTTGCGCTCACTGCCCGCTTTCCAGTCGGGAAACCTGTCGTGCCAGCGGATCCGCATC
TCAATTAGTCAGCAACCATAGTCCCGCCCCTAACTCCGCCCATCCCGCCCCTAACTCCGCCCAGTTCCGC
CCATTCTCCGCCCCATGGCTGACTAATTTTTTTTATTTATGCAGAGGCCGAGGCCGCCTCGGCCTCTGAG
CTATTCCAGAAGTAGTGAGGAGGCTTTTTTGGAGGCCTAGGCTTTTGCAAAAAGCTAACTTGTTTATTGC
AGCTTATAATGGTTACAAATAAAGCAATAGCATCACAAATTTCACAAATAAAGCATTTTTTTCACTGCAT
TCTAGTTGTGGTTTGTCCAAACTCATCAATGTATCTTATCATGTCTGGATCCGCTGCATTAATGAATCGG
CCAACGCGCGGGGAGAGGCGGTTTGCGTATTGGGCGCTCTTCCGCTTCCTCGCTCACTGACTCGCTGCGC
TCGGTCGTTCGGCTGCGGCGAGCGGTATCAGCTCACTCAAAGGCGGTAATACGGTTATCCACAGAATCAG
GGGATAACGCAGGAAAGAACATGTGAGCAAAAGGCCAGCAAAAGGCCAGGAACCGTAAAAAGGCCGCGTT
GCTGGCGTTTTTCCATAGGCTCCGCCCCCCTGACGAGCATCACAAAAATCGACGCTCAAGTCAGAGGTGG
CGAAACCCGACAGGACTATAAAGATACCAGGCGTTTCCCCCTGGAAGCTCCCTCGTGCGCTCTCCTGTTC
CGACCCTGCCGCTTACCGGATACCTGTCCGCCTTTCTCCCTTCGGGAAGCGTGGCGCTTTCTCATAGCTC
ACGCTGTAGGTATCTCAGTTCGGTGTAGGTCGTTCGCTCCAAGCTGGGCTGTGTGCACGAACCCCCCGTT
CAGCCCGACCGCTGCGCCTTATCCGGTAACTATCGTCTTGAGTCCAACCCGGTAAGACACGACTTATCGC
CACTGGCAGCAGCCACTGGTAACAGGATTAGCAGAGCGAGGTATGTAGGCGGTGCTACAGAGTTCTTGAA
GTGGTGGCCTAACTACGGCTACACTAGAAGAACAGTATTTGGTATCTGCGCTCTGCTGAAGCCAGTTACC
TTCGGAAAAAGAGTTGGTAGCTCTTGATCCGGCAAACAAACCACCGCTGGTAGCGGTGGTTTTTTTGTTT
GCAAGCAGCAGATTACGCGCAGAAAAAAAGGATCTCAAGAAGATCCTTTGATCTTTTCTACGGGGTCTGA
CGCTCAGTGGAACGAAAACTCACGTTAAGGGATTTTGGTCATGAGATTATCAAAAAGGATCTTCACCTAG
ATCCTTTTAAATTAAAAATGAAGTTTTAAATCAATCTAAAGTATATATGAGTAAACTTGGTCTGACAGTT
ACCAATGCTTAATCAGTGAGGCACCTATCTCAGCGATCTGTCTATTTCGTTCATCCATAGTTGCCTGACT
CCCCGTCGTGTAGATAACTACGATACGGGAGGGCTTACCATCTGGCCCCAGTGCTGCAATGATACCGCGA
GACCCACGCTCACCGGCTCCAGATTTATCAGCAATAAACCAGCCAGCCGGAAGGGCCGAGCGCAGAAGTG
GTCCTGCAACTTTATCCGCCTCCATCCAGTCTATTAATTGTTGCCGGGAAGCTAGAGTAAGTAGTTCGCC
AGTTAATAGTTTGCGCAACGTTGTTGCCATTGCTACAGGCATCGTGGTGTCACGCTCGTCGTTTGGTATG
GCTTCATTCAGCTCCGGTTCCCAACGATCAAGGCGAGTTACATGATCCCCCATGTTGTGCAAAAAAGCGG
TTAGCTCCTTCGGTCCTCCGATCGTTGTCAGAAGTAAGTTGGCCGCAGTGTTATCACTCATGGTTATGGC
AGCACTGCATAATTCTCTTACTGTCATGCCATCCGTAAGATGCTTTTCTGTGACTGGTGAGTACTCAACC
AAGTCATTCTGAGAATAGTGTATGCGGCGACCGAGTTGCTCTTGCCCGGCGTCAATACGGGATAATACCG
CGCCACATAGCAGAACTTTAAAAGTGCTCATCATTGGAAAACGTTCTTCGGGGCGAAAACTCTCAAGGAT
CTTACCGCTGTTGAGATCCAGTTCGATGTAACCCACTCGTGCACCCAACTGATCTTCAGCATCTTTTACT
TTCACCAGCGTTTCTGGGTGAGCAAAAACAGGAAGGCAAAATGCCGCAAAAAAGGGAATAAGGGCGACAC
GGAAATGTTGAATACTCATACTCTTCCTTTTTCAATATTATTGAAGCATTTATCAGGGTTATTGTCTCAT
GAGCGGATACATATTTGAATGTATTTAGAAAAATAAACAAATAGGGGTTCCGCGCACATTTCCCCGAAAA
GTGCCACCTGGGTCGACATTGATTATTGACTAGTTATTAATAGTAATCAATTACGGGGTCATTAGTTCAT
AGCCCATATATGGAGTTCCGCGTTACATAACTTACGGTAAATGGCCCGCCTGGCTGACCGCCCAACGACC
CCCGCCCATTGACGTCAATAATGACGTATGTTCCCATAGTAACGCCAATAGGGACTTTCCATTGACGTCA
ATGGGTGGAGTATTTACGGTAAACTGCCCACTTGGCAGTACATCAAGTGTATCATATGCCAAGTACGCCC
CCTATTGACGTCAATGACGGTAAATGGCCCGCCTGGCATTATGCCCAGTACATGACCTTATGGGACTTTC
CTACTTGGCAGTACATCTACGTATTAGTCATCGCTATTACCATGGGAGGCGTGGCCTGGGCGGGACTGGG
GAGTGGCGAGCCCTCAGATCCTGCATATAAGCAGCTGCTTTTTGCCTGTACTGGGTCTCTCTGGTTAGAC
CAGATCTGAGCCTGGGAGCTCTCTGGCTAACTAGGGAACCCACTGCTTAAGCCTCAATAAAGCTTGCCTT
GAGTGCTTCAAGTAGTGTGTGCCCGTCTGTTGTGTGACTCTGGTAACTAGAGATCCCTCAGACCCTTTTA
GTCAGTGTGGAAAATCTCTAGCAGTGGCGCCCGAACAGGGACTTGAAAGCGAAAGGGAAACCAGAGGAGC
TCTCTCGACGCAGGACTCGGCTTGCTGAAGCGCGCACGGCAAGAGGCGAGGGGCGGCGACTGGTGAGTAC
GCCAAAAATTTTGACTAGCGGAGGCTAGAAGGAGAGAGATGGGTGCGAGAGCGTCAGTATTAAGCGGGGG
AGAATTAGATCGCGATGGGAAAAAATTCGGTTAAGGCCAGGGGGAAAGAAAAAATATAAATTAAAACATA
TAGTATGGGCAAGCAGGGAGCTAGAACGATTCGCAGTTAATACTGGCCTGTTAGAAACATCAGAAGGCTG
TAGACAAATACTGGGACAGCTACAACCATCCCTTCAGACAGGATCAGAAGAACTTAGATCATTATATAAT
ACAGTAGCAACCCTCTATTGTGTGCATCAAAGGATAGAGATAAAAGACACCAAGGAAGCTTTAGACAAGA
TAGAGGAAGAGCAAAACAAAAGTAAGAAAAAAGCACAGCAAGCAGCAGGATCTTCAGACCTGGAAATTCC
CTACAATCCCCAAAGTCAAGGAGTAGTAGAATCTATGAATAAAGAATTAAAGAAAATTATAGGACAGGTA
AGAGATCAGGCTGAACATCTTAAGACAGCAGTACAAATGGCAGTATTCATCCACAATTTTAAAAGAAAAG
GGGGGATTGGGGGGTACAGTGCAGGGGAAAGAATAGTAGACATAATAGCAACAGACATACAAACTAAAGA
ATTACAAAAACAAATTACAAAAATTCAAAATTTTCGGGTTTATTACAGGGACAGCAGAAATCCACTTTGG
AAAGGACCAGCAAAGCTCCTCTGGAAAGGTGAAGGGGCAGTAGTAATACAAGATAATAGTGACATAAAAG
TAGTGCCAAGAAGAAAAGCAAAGATCATTAGGGATTATGGAAAACAGATGGCAGGTGATGATTGTGTGGC
AAGTAGACAGGATGAGGATTAGAACATGGAAAAGTTTAGTAAAACACCATAAGGAGGAGATATGAGGGAC
AATTGGAGAAGTGAATTATATAAATATAAAGTAGTAAAAATTGAACCATTAGGAGTAGCACCCACCAAGG
CAAAGAGAAGAGTGGTGCAGAGAGAAAAAAGAGCAGTGGGAATAGGAGCTTTGTTCCTTGGGTTCTTGGG
AGCAGCAGGAAGCACTATGGGCGCAGCGTCAATGACGCTGACGGTACAGGCCAGACAATTATTGTCTGGT
ATAGTGCAGCAGCAGAACAATTTGCTGAGGGCTATTGAGGCGCAACAGCATCTGTTGCAACTCACAGTCT
GGGGCATCAAGCAGCTCCAGGCAAGAATCCTGGCTGTGGAAAGATACCTAAAGGATCAACAGCTCCTGGG
GATTTGGGGTTGCTCTGGAAAACTCATTTGCACCACTGCTGTGCCTTGGAATGCTAGTTGGAGTAATAAA
TCTCTGGAACAGATTTGGAATCACACGACCTGGATGGAGTGGGACAGAGAAATTAACAATTACACAAGCT
TAATACACTCCTTAATTGAAGAATCGCAAAACCAGCAAGAAAAGAATGAACAAGAATTATTGGAATTAGA
TAAATGGGCAAGTTTGTGGAATTGGTTTAACATAACAAATTGGCTGTGGTATATAAAATTATTCATAATG
ATAGTAGGAGGCTTGGTAGGTTTAAGAATAGTTTTTGCTGTACTTTCTATAGTGAATAGAGTTAGGCAGG
GATATTCACCATTATCGTTTCAGACCCACCTCCCAACCCCGAGGGGACCCGACAGGCCCGAAGGAATAGA
AGAAGAAGGTGGAGAGAGAGACAGAGACAGATCCATTCGATTAGTGAACGGATCTCGACGGTATCGGTTC
GGTACAACTCCCACTAGACATATCCTACTCTATCATTGATAGAGTGACCCTTCCATAGACATATCCTACT
CTATCATTGATAGAGTGACCCTTCCACTAGGTTCACTTTTCTCTATCATTGATAGGGAGTGGTAAACAAT
TGATGGACAAAATCTATCAATGATAGAGAGTGCATGTTACTAGTATTGTTCTTCTCTATCATTGATAGTG
ACTTTGCCTAATCACTTAGCAACTCTATCATTGATAGAGT
